>Addgene plasmid #52188 | pSG5-mERRbeta-short | depositor partial sequence | sequence record 80567 | primer 936F
CTACTAGGGGTTGAGCAGGACAAGCTGTATGCTATGCCTCCCAACGATATCCCCGAGGGAGATATCAAGG
CCCTGACCACTCTCTGTGAATTGGCAGATCGGGAGCTTGTGTTCCTCATCAACTGGGCCAAGCACATCCC
AGGCTTCCCCAGTCTGACACTTGGGGACCAGATGAGCCTGCTGCAGAGTGCCTGGATGGAGATTCTCATC
TTGGGCATCGTGTACCGCTCGCTCCCATACGATGACAAGCTGGCATACGCCGAGGACTATATCATGGATG
AGGAACACTCTCGCCTGGTAGGGCTGCTGGACCTTTACCGAGCCATCCTGCAGCTGGTGCGCAGGTACAA
GAAACTCAAGGTAGAGAAGGAAGAGTTTATGATCCTCAAGGCCCTGGCCCTCGCCAACTCAGATTCGATG
TACATTGAGAACCTGGAGGCGGTGCAGAAGCTCCAGGACCTGCTGCACGAGGCGCTGCAGGACTATGAGC
TGAGTCAGCGCCACGAGGAGCCGCGGAGGGCCGGCAAGCTGCTGCTGACGCTGCCCCTGCTGAGGCAGAC
AGCCGCCAAAGCCGTGCAACACTTCTACAGTGTGAAACTGCAGGGCAAGGTGCCCATGCACAAACTCTTC
CTGGAGATGCTGGAGGCCAAGGTGTGAGGATCCAGATCTTATTAAAGCAGAACTTGTTTATTGCAGCTTA
TAATGGTTACAAATAAAGCAATAGCATCACAAATTTCACAAATAAAGCATTTTTTTCACTGCATTCTAGT
TGTGGTTTGTCCAAACTCATCAATGTATCTTATCATGTCTGGTCGACTCTAGACTCTTCCGCTTCCTCGC
TCACTGACTCGCTGCGCTCGGTCGTTCGGCTGCGGCGAGCGGTATCAGCTCACTCAAAGGCGGTAATACG
GTTATCCACAGAATCANGGGATAACGCNNANGAACATGTGAGCAAAAGGCCAGCAAAAGGCCAGGAACCG
TAAAAAGGCCGCGTTGCTGGCGTTTT
