>Addgene plasmid #52188 | pSG5-mERRbeta-short | depositor partial sequence | sequence record 80568 | primer 1017R
ATGGACGTGTCCGAACTCTGCATCCCGGACCCCCTTGGCTACCACAACCAGCTGCTGAACCGAATGTCGT
CCGAAGACAGGCACCTGGGCTCTAGTTGCGGCTCCTTCATCAAGACGGAGCCATCCAGCCCGTCCTCGGG
CATTGATGCCCTCAGCCACCACAGCCCCAGCGGCTCGTCGGACGCCAGTGGTGGCTTTGGCATTGCCCTG
AGCACCCACGCCAACGGTCTGGACTCGCCGCCTATGTTCGCAGGTGCGGGGCTGGGAGGCAACCCGTGCC
GCAAGAGCTACGAGGACTGTACTAGTGGTATCATGGAGGACTCCGCCATCAAATGCGAGTACATGCTTAA
CGCCATCCCCAAGCGCCTGTGCCTCGTGTGCGGGGACATTGCCTCTGGCTACCACTACGGAGTGGCCTCC
TGCGAGGCTTGCAAGGCGTTCTTCAAGAGAACCATTCAAGGCAACATCGAGTACAACTGCCCGGCCACCA
ATGAATGTGAGATCACCAAACGGAGGCGCAAGTCCTGTCAGGCCTGCCGATTCATGAAATGCCTCAAAGT
GGGGATGCTGAAGGAAGGTGTGCGCCTTGACCGAGTTCGAGGAGGCCGCCAGAAGTACAAGCGACGGCTG
GATTCGGAGAACAGCCCCTACCTGAACCTGCCGATTTCCCCACCTGCTAAAAAGCCATTGACTAAGATCG
TCTCGAATCTACTAGG
