>Addgene plasmid #52188 | pSG5-mERRbeta-short | addgene partial sequence | sequence record 83246 | T7 5'-TAATACGACTCACTATAGGG-3'
GTGTCCGAACTCTGCATCCCGGACCCCCTTGGCTACCACAACCAGCTGCTGAACCGAATGTCGTCCGAAG
ACAGGCACCTGGGCTCTAGTTGCGGCTCCTTCATCAAGACGGAGCCATCCAGCCCGTCCTCGGGCATTGA
TGCCCTCAGCCACCACAGCCCCAGCGGCTCGTCGGACGCCAGTGGTGGCTTTGGCATTGCCCTGAGCACC
CACGCCAACGGTCTGGACTCGCCGCCTATGTTCGCAGGTGCGGGGCTGGGAGGCAACCCGTGCCGCAAGA
GCTACGAGGACTGTACTAGTGGTATCATGGAGGACTCCGCCATCAAATGCGAGTACATGCTTAACGCCAT
CCCCAAGCGCCTGTGCCTCGTGTGCGGGGACATTGCCTCTGGCTACCACTACGGAGTGGCCTCCTGCGAG
GCTTGCAAGGCGTTCTTCAAGAGAACCATTCAAGGCAACATCGAGTACAACTGCCCGGCCACCAATGAAT
GTGAGATCACCAAACGGAGGCGCAAGTCCTGTCAGGCCTGCCGATTCATGAAATGCCTCAAAGTGGGGAT
GCTGAAGGAAGGTGTGCGCCTTGACCGAGTTCGAGGAGGCCGCCAGAAGTACAAGCGACGGCTGGATTCG
GAGAACAGCCCCTACCTGAACCTGCCGATTTCCCCACCTGCTAAAAAGCCATTGACTAAGATCGTCTCGA
ATCTACTAGGGGTTGAGCAGGACAAGCTGTATGCTATGCCTCCCAACGATATCCCCGAGGGAGATATCAA
GGCCCTGACCACTCTCTGTGAATTGGCAGATCGGGAGCTTGTGTTCCTCATCAACTGGGCCAAGCACATC
CCAGGCTTCCCCAGTCTGACACTTGGGGACCAGATGAGCCTGCTGCAGAGTGCCTGGATGGAGATTCTCA
TCTTGGGCATCGTGTACCGCTCGCTCCCATACGATGACAAGCTGGCATACGCCGAGGACTATATCATGGA
TGAGGAACACTCTCGCCTGGTAGGGCTGCTGGACCTTTAC
