>Addgene plasmid #52188 | pSG5-mERRbeta-short | addgene partial sequence | sequence record 83247 | SV40pA-R 5'-GAAATTTGTGATGCTATTGC-3'
TTATAAGCTGCAATAAACAAGTTCTGCTTTAATAAGATCTGGATCCTCACACCTTGGCCTCCAGCATCTC
CAGGAAGAGTTTGTGCATGGGCACCTTGCCCTGCAGTTTCACACTGTAGAAGTGTTGCACGGCTTTGGCG
GCTGTCTGCCTCAGCAGGGGCAGCGTCAGCAGCAGCTTGCCGGCCCTCCGCGGCTCCTCGTGGCGCTGAC
TCAGCTCATAGTCCTGCAGCGCCTCGTGCAGCAGGTCCTGGAGCTTCTGCACCGCCTCCAGGTTCTCAAT
GTACATCGAATCTGAGTTGGCGAGGGCCAGGGCCTTGAGGATCATAAACTCTTCCTTCTCTACCTTGAGT
TTCTTGTACCTGCGCACCAGCTGCAGGATGGCTCGGTAAAGGTCCAGCAGCCCTACCAGGCGAGAGTGTT
CCTCATCCATGATATAGTCCTCGGCGTATGCCAGCTTGTCATCGTATGGGAGCGAGCGGTACACGATGCC
CAAGATGAGAATCTCCATCCAGGCACTCTGCAGCAGGCTCATCTGGTCCCCAAGTGTCAGACTGGGGAAG
CCTGGGATGTGCTTGGCCCAGTTGATGAGGAACACAAGCTCCCGATCTGCCAATTCACAGAGAGTGGTCA
GGGCCTTGATATCTCCCTCGGGGATATCGTTGGGAGGCATAGCATACAGCTTGTCCTGCTCAACCCCTAG
TAGATTCGAGACGATCTTAGTCAATGGCTTTTTAGCAGGTGGGGAAATCGGCAGGTTCAGGTAGGGGCTG
TTCTCCGAATCCAGCCGTCGCTTGTACTTCTGGCGGCCTCCTCGAACTCGGTCAAGGCGCACACCTTCCT
TCAGCATCCCCACTTTGAGGCATTTCATGAATCGGCAGGCCTGACAGGACTTGCGCCTCCGTTTGGTGAT
CTCACATTCATTGGTGGCCGGGCAGTTGTACTCGATGTTGCCTTGAATGGTTCTCTTGAAGAACGCCTTG
CAAGCCTCGCAG
