[The description below was written by a language model from this plasmid's Addgene catalogue record.]
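Description:
pSG5-mERRbeta-short is a mammalian expression plasmid built on the commercial pSG5 backbone (about 4.1 kb), carrying a 1,362 bp insert that brings the total size to roughly 5.5 kb. It is propagated in E. coli under ampicillin selection; the record lists the copy number as unknown, and no mammalian selection marker is recorded, which suits transient transfection. No feature table is provided, so details of the origin of replication and other backbone elements are not given in the record itself.

The insert encodes the short-form splice variant of mouse estrogen-related receptor beta (Esrrb, also known as Err2 or Nr3b2), an orphan nuclear receptor of the NR3B family. It was cloned by restriction digestion between EcoRI at the 5′ end and BamHI at the 3′ end, with both sites preserved, so the coding region can be excised or transferred. Expression in mammalian cells is driven by the SV40 promoter. The listed sequencing primers, T7 on the 5′ side and an SV40 polyadenylation reverse primer on the 3′ side, indicate that a T7 promoter sits upstream of the insert, potentially allowing in vitro transcription, and an SV40 polyA signal lies downstream to terminate and stabilise the transcript. No epitope tags or reporter fusions are recorded. Part of the plasmid was derived from an earlier deposited construct.

The plasmid is intended for exogenous expression of the short ERRbeta isoform in mammalian cells, and the associated work concerns how different ERRbeta splice variants differentially regulate cell cycle progression, making it useful for comparing isoform-specific functions.
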