Addgene plasmid #52188: pSG5-mERRbeta-short
Purpose: Expresses mouse ERRbeta short form splice variant in mammalian cells
Depositing lab: Rebecca Riggins. Depositing organization: Georgetown University. Publication: ERRbeta Splice Variants Differentially Regulate Cell Cycle Progression. Heckler MM, Riggins RB. Cell Cycle. 2014 Dec 12:0. 10.4161/15384101.2014.972886 PubMed 25496115.
Backbone
  Vector backbone: pSG5
  Backbone manufacturer: Agilent
  Backbone size w/o insert (bp): 4100
  Total vector size (bp): 5462
  Vector type: Mammalian Expression
Growth in bacteria
  Bacterial resistance: Ampicillin, 100 μg/mL
  Growth temperature: 37°C
  Growth strain: DH5alpha
  Copy number: Unknown
Gene/Insert
  Gene/Insert name: Estrogen-related receptor beta
  Species: M. musculus (mouse)
  Insert size (bp): 1362
  Entrez Gene: Esrrb (a.k.a. Err2, Errb, Estrrb, Nr3b2)
  Promoter: SV40
  Cloning method: Restriction Enzyme; 5′ cloning site EcoRI (not destroyed); 3′ cloning site BamHI (not destroyed)
  Sequencing primers: 5′ T7; 3′ SV40pA-R
Resource information
  A portion of this plasmid was derived from a plasmid made by: Addgene #40798
Terms and licenses: Academic/Nonprofit Terms; Industry Terms: Not Available to Industry
How to cite: pSG5-mERRbeta-short was a gift from Rebecca Riggins (Addgene plasmid # 52188 ; http://n2t.net/addgene:52188 ; RRID:Addgene_52188)
